>Addgene plasmid #77157 | PACSIN1 gRNA (BRDN0001144955) | addgene full sequence | sequence record 187226 | Addgene Assembled Sequence
CCCGGGTGCAAAGATGGATAAAGTTTTAAACAGAGAGGAATCTTTGCAGCTAATGGACCTTCTAGGTCTT
GAAAGGAGTGGGAATTGGCTCCGGTGCCCGTCAGTGGGCAGAGCGCACATCGCCCACAGTCCCCGAGAAG
TTGGGGGGAGGGGTCGGCAATTGATCCGGTGCCTAGAGAAGGTGGCGCGGGGTAAACTGGGAAAGTGATG
TCGTGTACTGGCTCCGCCTTTTTCCCGAGGGTGGGGGAGAACCGTATATAAGTGCAGTAGTCGCCGTGAA
CGTTCTTTTTCGCAACGGGTTTGCCGCCAGAACACAGGTAAGTGCCGTGTGTGGTTCCCGCGGGCCTGGC
CTCTTTACGGGTTATGGCCCTTGCGTGCCTTGAATTACTTCCACCTGGCTGCAGTACGTGATTCTTGATC
CCGAGCTTCGGGTTGGAAGTGGGTGGGAGAGTTCGAGGCCTTGCGCTTAAGGAGCCCCTTCGCCTCGTGC
TTGAGTTGAGGCCTGGCCTGGGCGCTGGGGCCGCCGCGTGCGAATCTGGTGGCACCTTCGCGCCTGTCTC
GCTGCTTTCGATAAGTCTCTAGCCATTTAAAATTTTTGATGACCTGCTGCGACGCTTTTTTTCTGGCAAG
ATAGTCTTGTAAATGCGGGCCAAGATCTGCACACTGGTATTTCGGTTTTTGGGGCCGCGGGCGGCGACGG
GGCCCGTGCGTCCCAGCGCACATGTTCGGCGAGGCGGGGCCTGCGAGCGCGGCCACCGAGAATCGGACGG
GGGTAGTCTCAAGCTGGCCGGCCTGCTCTGGTGCCTGGCCTCGCGCCGCCGTGTATCGCCCCGCCCTGGG
CGGCAAGGCTGGCCCGGTCGGCACCAGTTGCGTGAGCGGAAAGATGGCCGCTTCCCGGCCCTGCTGCAGG
GAGCTCAAAATGGAGGACGCGGCGCTCGGGAGAGCGGGCGGGTGAGTCACCCACACAAAGGAAAAGGGCC
TTTCCGTCCTCAGCCGTCGCTTCATGTGACTCCACGGAGTACCGGGCGCCGTCCAGGCACCTCGATTAGT
TCTCGAGCTTTTGGAGTACGTCGTCTTTAGGTTGGGGGGAGGGGTTTTATGCGATGGAGTTTCCCCACAC
TGAGTGGGTGGAGACTGAAGTTAGGCCAGCTTGGCACTTGATGTAATTCTCCTTGGAATTTGCCCTTTTT
GAGTTTGGATCTTGGTTCATTCTCAAGCCTCAGACAGTGGTTCAAAGTTTTTTTCTTCCATTTCAGGTGT
CGTGACGTACGGCCACCATGACCGAGTACAAGCCCACGGTGCGCCTCGCCACCCGCGACGACGTCCCCAG
GGCCGTACGCACCCTCGCCGCCGCGTTCGCCGACTACCCCGCCACGCGCCACACCGTCGATCCGGACCGC
CACATCGAGCGGGTCACCGAGCTGCAAGAACTCTTCCTCACGCGCGTCGGGCTCGACATCGGCAAGGTGT
GGGTCGCGGACGACGGCGCCGCCGTGGCGGTCTGGACCACGCCGGAGAGCGTCGAAGCGGGGGCGGTGTT
CGCCGAGATCGGCCCGCGCATGGCCGAGTTGAGCGGTTCCCGGCTGGCCGCGCAGCAACAGATGGAAGGC
CTCCTGGCGCCGCACCGGCCCAAGGAGCCCGCGTGGTTCCTGGCCACCGTCGGAGTCTCGCCCGACCACC
AGGGCAAGGGTCTGGGCAGCGCCGTCGTGCTCCCCGGAGTGGAGGCGGCCGAGCGCGCCGGGGTGCCCGC
CTTCCTGGAGACCTCCGCGCCCCGCAACCTCCCCTTCTACGAGCGGCTCGGCTTCACCGTCACCGCCGAC
GTCGAGGTGCCCGAAGGACCGCGCACCTGGTGCATGACCCGCAAGCCCGGTGCCTGAACGCGTTAAGTCG
ACAATCAACCTCTGGATTACAAAATTTGTGAAAGATTGACTGGTATTCTTAACTATGTTGCTCCTTTTAC
GCTATGTGGATACGCTGCTTTAATGCCTTTGTATCATGCTATTGCTTCCCGTATGGCTTTCATTTTCTCC
TCCTTGTATAAATCCTGGTTGCTGTCTCTTTATGAGGAGTTGTGGCCCGTTGTCAGGCAACGTGGCGTGG
TGTGCACTGTGTTTGCTGACGCAACCCCCACTGGTTGGGGCATTGCCACCACCTGTCAGCTCCTTTCCGG
GACTTTCGCTTTCCCCCTCCCTATTGCCACGGCGGAACTCATCGCCGCCTGCCTTGCCCGCTGCTGGACA
GGGGCTCGGCTGTTGGGCACTGACAATTCCGTGGTGTTGTCGGGGAAATCATCGTCCTTTCCTTGGCTGC
TCGCCTGTGTTGCCACCTGGATTCTGCGCGGGACGTCCTTCTGCTACGTCCCTTCGGCCCTCAATCCAGC
GGACCTTCCTTCCCGCGGCCTGCTGCCGGCTCTGCGGCCTCTTCCGCGTCTTCGCCTTCGCCCTCAGACG
AGTCGGATCTCCCTTTGGGCCGCCTCCCCGCGTCGACTTTAAGACCAATGACTTACAAGGCAGCTGTAGA
TCTTAGCCACTTTTTAAAAGAAAAGGGGGGACTGGAAGGGCTAATTCACTCCCAACGAAGACAAGATCTG
CTTTTTGCTTGTACTGGGTCTCTCTGGTTAGACCAGATCTGAGCCTGGGAGCTCTCTGGCTAACTAGGGA
ACCCACTGCTTAAGCCTCAATAAAGCTTGCCTTGAGTGCTTCAAGTAGTGTGTGCCCGTCTGTTGTGTGA
CTCTGGTAACTAGAGATCCCTCAGACCCTTTTAGTCAGTGTGGAAAATCTCTAGCAGTACGTATAGTAGT
TCATGTCATCTTATTATTCAGTATTTATAACTTGCAAAGAAATGAATATCAGAGAGTGAGAGGAACTTGT
TTATTGCAGCTTATAATGGTTACAAATAAAGCAATAGCATCACAAATTTCACAAATAAAGCATTTTTTTC
ACTGCATTCTAGTTGTGGTTTGTCCAAACTCATCAATGTATCTTATCATGTCTGGCTCTAGCTATCCCGC
CCCTAACTCCGCCCATCCCGCCCCTAACTCCGCCCAGTTCCGCCCATTCTCCGCCCCATGGCTGACTAAT
TTTTTTTATTTATGCAGAGGCCGAGGCCGCCTCGGCCTCTGAGCTATTCCAGAAGTAGTGAGGAGGCTTT
TTTGGAGGCCTAGGGACGTACCCAATTCGCCCTATAGTGAGTCGTATTACGCGCGCTCACTGGCCGTCGT
TTTACAACGTCGTGACTGGGAAAACCCTGGCGTTACCCAACTTAATCGCCTTGCAGCACATCCCCCTTTC
GCCAGCTGGCGTAATAGCGAAGAGGCCCGCACCGATCGCCCTTCCCAACAGTTGCGCAGCCTGAATGGCG
AATGGG
[124 nt withheld, positions 3367-3490]
C
[91 nt withheld, positions 3492-3582]
A
[49 nt withheld, positions 3584-3632]
CCTTTGACGTTGGAGTCCACGTTCTTT
[37 nt withheld, positions 3660-3696]
ACCCTATCTCGGTCTATTCTTTTGATTTATAAGGGATTTTGCCGATTTCGGCCTATTGGTTAAAAAATGA
GCTGATTTAACAAAAATTTAACGCGAATTTTAACAAAATATTAACGCTTACAATTTAGGTGGCACTTTTC
GGGGAAATGTGCGCGGAACCCCTATTTGTTTATTTTTCTAAATACATTCAAATATGTATCCGCTCATGAG
ACAATAACCCTGATAAATGCTTCAATAATATTGAAAAAGGAAGAGTATGAGTATTCAACATTTCCGTGTC
GCCCTTATTCCCTTTTTTGCGGCATTTTGCCTTCCTGTTTTTGCTCACCCAGAAACGCTGGTGAAAGTAA
AAGATGCTGAAGATCAGTTGGGTGCACGAGTGGGTTACATCGAACTGGATCTCAACAGCGGTAAGATCCT
TGAGAGTTTTCGCCCCGAAGAACGTTTTCCAATGATGAGCACTTTTAAAGTTCTGCTATGTGGCGCGGTA
TTATCCCGTATTGACGCCGGGCAAGAGCAACTCGGTCGCCGCATACACTATTCTCAGAATGACTTGGTTG
AGTACTCACCAGTCACAGAAAAGCATCTTACGGATGGCATGACAGTAAGAGAATTATGCAGTGCTGCCAT
AACCATGAGTGATAACACTGCGGCCAACTTACTTCTGACAACGATCGGAGGACCGAAGGAGCTAACCGCT
TTTTTGCACAACATGGGGGATCATGTAACTCGCCTTGATCGTTGGGAACCGGAGCTGAATGAAGCCATAC
CAAACGACGAGCGTGACACCACGATGCCTGTAGCAATGGCAACAACGTTGCGCAAACTATTAACTGGCGA
ACTACTTACTCTAGCTTCCCGGCAACAATTAATAGACTGGATGGAGGCGGATAAAGTTGCAGGACCACTT
CTGCGCTCGGCCCTTCCGGCTGGCTGGTTTATTGCTGATAAATCTGGAGCCGGTGAGCGTGGGTCTCGCG
GTATCATTGCAGCACTGGGGCCAGATGGTAAGCCCTCCCGTATCGTAGTTATCTACACGACGGGGAGTCA
GGCAACTATGGATGAACGAAATAGACAGATCGCTGAGATAGGTGCCTCACTGATTAAGCATTGGTAACTG
TCAGACCAAGTTTACTCATATATACTTTAGATTGATTTAAAACTTCATTTTTAATTTAAAAGGATCTAGG
TGAAGATCCTTTTTGATAATCTCATGACCAAAATCCCTTAACGTGAGTTTTCGTTCCACTGAGCGTCAGA
CCCCGTAGAAAAGATCAAAGGATCTTCTTGAGATCCTTTTTTTCTGCGCGTAATCTGCTGCTTGCAAACA
AAAAAACCACCGCTACCAGCGGTGGTTTGTTTGCCGGATCAAGAGCTACCAACTCTTTTTCCGAAGGTAA
CTGGCTTCAGCAGAGCGCAGATACCAAATACTGTTCTTCTAGTGTAGCCGTAGTTAGGCCACCACTTCAA
GAACTCTGTAGCACCGCCTACATACCTCGCTCTGCTAATCCTGTTACCAGTGGCTGCTGCCAGTGGCGAT
AAGTCGTGTCTTACCGGGTTGGACTCAAGACGATAGTTACCGGATAAGGCGCAGCGGTCGGGCTGAACGG
GGGGTTCGTGCACACAGCCCAGCTTGGAGCGAACGACCTACACCGAACTGAGATACCTACAGCGTGAGCT
ATGAGAAAGCGCCACGCTTCCCGAAGGGAGAAAGGCGGACAGGTATCCGGTAAGCGGCAGGGTCGGAACA
GGAGAGCGCACGAGGGAGCTTCCAGGGGGAAACGCCTGGTATCTTTATAGTCCTGTCGGGTTTCGCCACC
TCTGACTTGAGCGTCGATTTTTGTGATGCTCGTCAGGGGGGCGGAGCCTATGGAAAAACGCCAGCAACGC
GGCCTTTTTACGGTTCCTGGCCTTTTGCTGGCCTTTTGCTCACATGTTCTTTCCTGCGTTATCCCCTGAT
TCTGTGGATAACCGTATTACCGCCTTTGAGTGAGCTGATACCGCTCGCCGCAGCCGAACGACCGAGCGCA
GCGAGTCAGTGAGCGAGGAAGCGGAAGAGCGCCCAATACGCAAACCGCCTCTCCCCGCGCGTTGGCCGAT
TCATTAATGCAGCTGGCACGACAGGTTTCCCGACTGGAAAGCGGGCAGTGAGCGCAACGCAATTAATGTG
AGTTAGCTCACTCATTAGGCACCCCAGGCTTTACACTTTATGCTTCCGGCTCGTATGTTGTGTGGAATTG
TGAGCGGATAACAATTTCACACAGGAAACAGCTATGACCATGATTACGCCAAGCGCGCAATTAACCCTCA
CTAAAGGGAACAAAAGCTGGAGCTGCAAGCTTAATGTAGTCTTATGCAATACTCTTGTAGTCTTGCAACA
TGGTAACGATGAGTTAGCAACATGCCTTACAAGGAGAGAAAAAGCACCGTGCATGCCGATTGGTGGAAGT
AAGGTGGTACGATCGTGCCTTATTAGGAAGGCAACAGACGGGTCTGACATGGATTGGACGAACCACTGAA
TTGCCGCATTGCAGAGATATTGTATTTAAGTGCCTAGCTCGATACATAAACGGGTCTCTCTGGTTAGACC
AGATCTGAGCCTGGGAGCTCTCTGGCTAACTAGGGAACCCACTGCTTAAGCCTCAATAAAGCTTGCCTTG
AGTGCTTCAAGTAGTGTGTGCCCGTCTGTTGTGTGACTCTGGTAACTAGAGATCCCTCAGACCCTTTTAG
TCAGTGTGGAAAATCTCTAGCAGTGGCGCCCGAACAGGGACTTGAAAGCGAAAGGGAAACCAGAGGAGCT
CTCTCGACGCAGGACTCGGCTTGCTGAAGCGCGCACGGCAAGAGGCGAGGGGCGGCGACTGGTGAGTACG
CCAAAAATTTTGACTAGCGGAGGCTAGAAGGAGAGAGATGGGTGCGAGAGCGTCAGTATTAAGCGGGGGA
GAATTAGATCGCGATGGGAAAAAATTCGGTTAAGGCCAGGGGGAAAGAAAAAATATAAATTAAAACATAT
AGTATGGGCAAGCAGGGAGCTAGAACGATTCGCAGTTAATCCTGGCCTGTTAGAAACATCAGAAGGCTGT
AGACAAATACTGGGACAGCTACAACCATCCCTTCAGACAGGATCAGAAGAACTTAGATCATTATATAATA
CAGTAGCAACCCTCTATTGTGTGCATCAAAGGATAGAGATAAAAGACACCAAGGAAGCTTTAGACAAGAT
AGAGGAAGAGCAAAACAAAAGTAAGACCACCGCACAGCAAGCGGCCGCTGATCTTCAGACCTGGAGGAGG
AGATATGAGGGACAATTGGAGAAGTGAATTATATAAATATAAAGTAGTAAAAATTGAACCATTAGGAGTA
GCACCCACCAAGGCAAAGAGAAGAGTGGTGCAGAGAGAAAAAAGAGCAGTGGGAATAGGAGCTTTGTTCC
TTGGGTTCTTGGGAGCAGCAGGAAGCACTATGGGCGCAGCGTCAATGACGCTGACGGTACAGGCCAGACA
ATTATTGTCTGGTATAGTGCAGCAGCAGAACAATTTGCTGAGGGCTATTGAGGCGCAACAGCATCTGTTG
CAACTCACAGTCTGGGGCATCAAGCAGCTCCAGGCAAGAATCCTGGCTGTGGAAAGATACCTAAAGGATC
AACAGCTCCTGGGGATTTGGGGTTGCTCTGGAAAACTCATTTGCACCACTGCTGTGCCTTGGAATGCTAG
TTGGAGTAATAAATCTCTGGAACAGATTTGGAATCACACGACCTGGATGGAGTGGGACAGAGAAATTAAC
AATTACACAAGCTTAATACACTCCTTAATTGAAGAATCGCAAAACCAGCAAGAAAAGAATGAACAAGAAT
TATTGGAATTAGATAAATGGGCAAGTTTGTGGAATTGGTTTAACATAACAAATTGGCTGTGGTATATAAA
ATTATTCATAATGATAGTAGGAGGCTTGGTAGGTTTAAGAATAGTTTTTGCTGTACTTTCTATAGTGAAT
AGAGTTAGGCAGGGATATTCACCATTATCGTTTCAGACCCACCTCCCAACCCCGAGGGGACCCAGAGAGG
GCCTATTTCCCATGATTCCTTCATATTTGCATATACGATACAAGGCTGTTAGAGAGATAATTAGAATTAA
TTTGACTGTAAACACAAAGATATTAGTACAAAATACGTGACGTAGAAAGTAATAATTTCTTGGGTAGTTT
GCAGTTTTAAAATTATGTTTTAAAATGGACTATCATATGCTTACCGTAACTTGAAAGTATTTCGATTTCT
TGGCTTTATATATCTTGTGGAAAGGACGAAACACCGTCAGGTCGTTGCATAGACGGGTTTTAGAGCTAGA
AATAGCAAGTTAAAATAAGGCTAGTCCGTTATCAACTTGAAAAAGTGGCACCGAGTCGGTGCTTTTTTAA
GCTTGGCGTAACTAGATCTTGAGACAAATGGCAGTATTCATCCACAATTTTAAAAGAAAAGGGGGGATTG
GGGGGTACAGTGCAGGGGAAAGAATAGTAGACATAATAGCAACAGACATACAAACTAAAGAATTACAAAA
ACAAATTACAAAAATTCAAAATTTTCGGGTTTATTACAGGGACAGCAGAGATCCACTTTGGCGCCGGCTC
GAGGGGG
Features (pLannotate 1.2.2; 29 found; start..end, strand, type, name):
     14..80      +  CDS            small t antigen (fragment): SV40 (simian virus 40) small t antigen
    106..317     +  promoter       EF-1α core promoter: core promoter for human elongation factor EF-1α
    318..1256    +  intron         EF-1α intron A: intron upstream of the start codon of human EF-1α
   1278..1877    +  CDS            PuroR (fragment): puromycin N-acetyltransferase; pac from Streptomyces; confers resistance to puromycin
   1893..2481    +  misc_feature   WPRE: woodchuck hepatitis virus posttranscriptional regulatory element
   2532..2551    +  misc_feature   cPPT/CTS (fragment): central polypurine tract and central termination sequence of HIV-1
   2553..2786    +  LTR            3' LTR (ΔU3): self-inactivating 3' long terminal repeat (LTR) from HIV-1
   2864..2985    +  polyA_signal   SV40 poly(A) signal: SV40 polyadenylation signal
   3025..3160    +  rep_origin     SV40 ori: SV40 origin of replication
   3181..3199    -  promoter       T7 promoter: promoter for bacteriophage T7 RNA polymerase
   3207..3362    +  CDS            lacZα (fragment): LacZα fragment of β-galactosidase; lacZ fragment
   3367..3795    +  rep_origin     f1 ori (sequence partly withheld): f1 bacteriophage origin of replication; arrow indicates direction of (+) strand synthesis
   3848..3952    +  promoter       AmpR promoter: bla
   3953..4813    +  CDS            AmpR: β-lactamase; bla; confers resistance to ampicillin, carbenicillin, and related antibiotics
   4984..5572    +  rep_origin     ori: high-copy-number ColE1/pMB1/pBR322/pUC origin of replication
   5755..5847    +  CDS            lacI (fragment): lac repressor; lacI; The lac repressor binds to the lac operator to inhibit transcription in E. coli. This inhibition can be relieved by adding lactose or isopropyl-β-D-thiogalactopyranoside (IPTG).
   5860..5881    +  protein_bind   CAP binding site: CAP binding activates transcription in the presence of cAMP. E. coli catabolite activator protein
   5896..5926    +  promoter       lac promoter: promoter for the E. coli lac operon
   5934..5950    +  protein_bind   lac operator: The lac repressor binds to the lac operator to inhibit transcription in E. coli. This inhibition can be relieved by adding lactose or isopropyl-β-D-thiogalactopyranoside (IPTG). lac repressor encoded by lacI
   5995..6013    +  promoter       T3 promoter: promoter for bacteriophage T3 RNA polymerase
   6041..6267    +  promoter       RSV promoter: Rous sarcoma virus enhancer/promoter
   6268..6448    +  LTR            5' LTR (truncated): truncated 5' long terminal repeat (LTR) from HIV-1
   6495..6620    +  misc_feature   HIV-1 Ψ: packaging signal of human immunodeficiency virus type 1
   6604..6967    +  CDS            HIV-1 gag (fragment): gag protein from human immunodeficiency virus 1; gag
   7113..7346    +  misc_feature   RRE: The Rev response element (RRE) of HIV-1 allows for Rev-dependent mRNA export from the nucleus to the cytoplasm.
   7723..7749    +  CDS            Rev (fragment): human immunodeficiency virus 1 (HIV-1) Rev protein; rev; enhances nuclear export of unspliced and incompletely spliced viral mRNAs
   7753..7993    +  promoter       U6 promoter: RNA polymerase III promoter for human U6 snRNA
   8023..8098    +  misc_RNA       gRNA scaffold: guide RNA scaffold for the Streptococcus pyogenes CRISPR/Cas9 system
   8154..8271    +  misc_feature   cPPT/CTS: central polypurine tract and central termination sequence of HIV-1
