[The description below was written by a language model from this plasmid's Addgene catalogue record and pLannotate feature annotations shown in this document.]
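Description:
PACSIN1 gRNA (BRDN0001144955) is a third-generation lentiviral CRISPR guide plasmid built on the lentiGuide-Puro backbone and designed to target human PACSIN1 (also known as SDPI). It is maintained in E. coli as a high-copy plasmid through a ColE1/pUC-type origin with ampicillin selection (AmpR). The annotated backbone also contains an f1 origin, an SV40 origin and poly(A) signal, and remnants of lac and T7/T3 promoter elements left over from the cloning vector.

The lentiviral cassette starts with an RSV promoter fused to a truncated HIV-1 5' LTR, which makes genomic RNA production Tat-independent. This is followed by the Ψ packaging signal, a partial gag sequence and the RRE for Rev-dependent export. It ends in a self-inactivating ΔU3 3' LTR. Between the LTRs, a human U6 RNA polymerase III promoter drives a single guide RNA made up of the PACSIN1-specific 20-nt spacer joined to the Streptococcus pyogenes Cas9 scaffold. A cPPT/CTS element, which aids nuclear import of the provirus, sits downstream of this. It is followed by an EF-1α core promoter with its intron A driving puromycin N-acetyltransferase, and a WPRE that enhances transcript expression. Transduced mammalian cells can therefore be selected with puromycin.

The plasmid does not encode Cas9. It is meant to be used with a separate Cas9 lentivector such as lentiCas9-Blast, or in cells that already express Cas9, to disrupt PACSIN1. The guide was designed against two PACSIN1 reference transcripts, and the depositor's comments point to a human kinome gRNA library as the associated collection.
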