Addgene plasmid #77157: PACSIN1 gRNA (BRDN0001144955)
Purpose: 3rd generation lentiviral gRNA plasmid targeting human PACSIN1
Depositing lab: John Doench & David Root. Depositing organization: Broad Institute. Publication: Optimized sgRNA design to maximize activity and minimize off-target effects of CRISPR-Cas9. Doench JG, Fusi N, Sullender M, Hegde M, Vaimberg EW, Donovan KF, Smith I, Tothova Z, Wilen C, Orchard R, Virgin HW, Listgarten J, Root DE. Nat Biotechnol. 2016 Jan 18. doi: 10.1038/nbt.3437. PubMed 26780180.
Backbone
  Vector backbone: lentiGuide-Puro
  Backbone manufacturer: Zhang Lab (Addgene plasmid # 52963)
  Vector type: Mammalian Expression, Lentiviral, CRISPR
  Selectable markers: Puromycin
Growth in bacteria
  Bacterial resistance: Ampicillin, 100 μg/mL
  Growth temperature: 37°C
  Growth strain: DH5alpha
  Copy number: High Copy
Gene/Insert
  Gene/Insert name: PACSIN1 (alt names: PACSIN1; NM_001199583.2)
  gRNA/shRNA sequence: TCAGGTCGTTGCATAGACGG
  Species: H. sapiens (human)
  Entrez Gene: PACSIN1 (a.k.a. SDPI)
  Promoter: hU6
  Cloning method: Unknown
  Sequencing primers: 5′ U6-F; 3′ pS2-R
Terms and licenses: Academic/Nonprofit Terms; Industry Terms: Not Available to Industry
Depositor comments: The gRNA was designed to target the following Genbank reference sequence(s): NM_001199583.2,NM_020804.4. Note that this plasmid does NOT contain Cas9. It should be used in conjunction with lentiCas9-Blast (Addgene #52962) or otherwise with cell lines already expressing Cas9. Browse the full kinome gRNA library at http://www.addgene.org/pooled-library/broadgpp-human-kinome/ or visit http://www.broadinstitute.org/rnai/public/ for detailed protocols and information.
How to cite: PACSIN1 gRNA (BRDN0001144955) was a gift from John Doench & David Root (Addgene plasmid # 77157 ; http://n2t.net/addgene:77157 ; RRID:Addgene_77157)
