>Addgene plasmid #77157 | PACSIN1 gRNA (BRDN0001144955) | depositor partial sequence | sequence record 144617 | Target Sequence
TCAGGTCGTTGCATAGACGG
