>Addgene plasmid #77157 | PACSIN1 gRNA (BRDN0001144955) | addgene partial sequence | sequence record 187225 | hU6-F
TAGAAAGTAATAATTTCTTGGGTAGTTTGCAGCTTTTAAAATTATGTTTTAAAATGGACTATCATATGCT
TACCGTAACTTGAAAGTATTTCGATTTCTTGGCTTTATATATCTTGTGGAAAGGACGAAACACCGTCAGG
TCGTTGCATAGACGGGTTTTAGAGCTAGAAATAGCAAGTTAAAATAAGGCTAGTCCGTTATCAACTTGAA
AAAGTGGCACCGAGTCGGTGCTTTTTTAAGCTTGGCGTAACTAGATCTTGAGACAAATGGCAGTATTCAT
CCACAATTTTAAAAGAAAAGGGGGGATTGGGGGGTACAGTGCAGGGGAAAGAATAGTAGACATAATAGCA
ACAGACATACAAACTAAAGAATTACAAAAACAAATTACAAAAATTCAAAATTTTCGGGTTTATTACAGGG
ACAGCAGAGATCCACTTTGGCGCCGGCTCGAGGGGGCCCGGGTGCAAAGATGGATAAAGTTTTAAACAGA
GAGGAATCTTTGCAGCTAATGGACCTTCTAGGTCTTGAAAGGAGTGGGAATTGGCTCCGGTGCCCGTCAG
TGGGCAGAGC
